Addgene plasmid #59205: pLgw RFC1-V5-EcoDam
Purpose: (Empty Backbone) Mammalian DamID lentiviral vector for fusing gene of interest with Dam-V5 using Gateway cloning
Depositing lab: Bas van Steensel. Depositing organization: Netherlands Cancer Institute. Publication: Human heterochromatin proteins form large domains containing KRAB-ZNF genes. Vogel MJ, Guelen L, de Wit E, Peric-Hupkes D, Loden M, Talhout W, Feenstra M, Abbas B, Classen AK, van Steensel B. Genome Res. 2006 Dec;16(12):1493-504. Epub 2006 Oct 12. 10.1101/gr.5391806 PubMed 17038565.
Backbone
  Vector backbone: HIV-CS-CG
  Backbone manufacturer: PMID 9733856
  Vector type: Mammalian Expression, Lentiviral ; DamID
  Promoter: Heat Shock Minimal Promoter
  Selectable markers: Zeo marker is outside the LTRs and will not be packaged into virus.
  Tag / fusion protein: V5 (C terminal on backbone); Dam (DNA adenine methyltransferase) (C terminal on backbone)
Growth in bacteria
  Bacterial resistance: Chloramphenicol and Ampicillin, 25 & 100 μg/mL
  Growth temperature: 37°C
  Growth strain: ccdB Survival
  Copy number: Unknown
Gene/Insert
  Cloning method: Gateway Cloning
  Sequencing primers: 5′ pCasper-hs (GCAACTACTGAAATCTGCCAAG)
Terms and licenses: Academic/Nonprofit Terms; Industry Terms: Not Available to Industry
Depositor comments: The V5 epitope tag serves as a linker between Dam and your favorite protein. The lentiviral vectors can be used in two ways. When transfected as a conventional plasmid, the strong viral promoter drives high expression of the Dam(fusion) proteins. This should not be used for DamID experiments, but it is useful for checking of the proteins by Western blotting or immunofluorescence microscopy. When used as lentivirus, the strong promoter is deleted upon integration of the virus, and expression of the Dam(fusion) is now driven by the weak pIND-derived heatshock promoter.
How to cite: pLgw RFC1-V5-EcoDam was a gift from Bas van Steensel (Addgene plasmid # 59205 ; http://n2t.net/addgene:59205 ; RRID:Addgene_59205)
