[The description below was written by a language model from this plasmid's Addgene catalogue record and pLannotate feature annotations shown in this document.]
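Description:
pLgw RFC1-V5-EcoDam is an empty Gateway destination vector for mammalian DamID, built on the HIV-CS-CG lentiviral backbone. It lets a protein of interest be fused to the N-terminal side of a V5 epitope and E. coli DNA adenine methyltransferase (Dam), with V5 acting as the linker between the two. The plasmid replicates in E. coli from a high-copy ColE1/pUC-type origin, also carries an f1 origin, and is selected with ampicillin (backbone bla) plus chloramphenicol (CmR inside the Gateway cassette). Because the cassette encodes the gyrase toxin CcdB, the unrecombined vector must be kept in a ccdB-tolerant strain. An SV40/EM7-driven bleomycin/Zeocin resistance gene is present, but it lies outside the LTRs and is not packaged into virus.

The viral segment begins with a CMV enhancer/promoter fused to a truncated HIV-1 5' LTR, followed by the Ψ packaging signal, a gag fragment and the RRE. Downstream, a Drosophila hsp70-derived minimal heat-shock promoter precedes attR1–CmR–ccdB–attR2, then in-frame V5 and dam, a nef fragment, a second truncated LTR and a bGH polyadenylation signal. An LR reaction replaces the CmR/ccdB cassette with the gene of interest, creating the protein–V5–Dam fusion.

According to the depositor, the vector behaves differently by delivery route. When it is transfected as a plasmid, the strong viral promoter gives high expression. This is suitable for checking the fusion by Western blotting or immunofluorescence, but not for DamID. After lentiviral transduction, that promoter is lost on integration, so only the weak, uninduced heat-shock promoter drives the fusion. This gives the very low Dam levels needed to map protein–chromatin interactions through targeted GATC adenine methylation.
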