Features (pLannotate 1.2.2; 35 found; start..end, strand, type, name):
    224..245     +  promoter       SV40 promoter (fragment): SV40 enhancer and early promoter
    266..694     +  rep_origin     f1 ori (sequence partly withheld): f1 bacteriophage origin of replication; arrow indicates direction of (+) strand synthesis
    708..1038    +  promoter       SV40 promoter: SV40 enhancer and early promoter
   1086..1133    +  promoter       EM7 promoter: synthetic bacterial promoter&nbsp
   1152..1526    +  CDS            BleoR: antibiotic-binding protein; Sh ble from Streptoalloteichus hindustanus; confers resistance to bleomycin, phleomycin, and Zeocin™
   1536..1661    +  CDS            ble (fragment): BLE_KLEPN - Experimental evidence at protein level: Swiss-Prot protein existence level 1. Binding protein with a strong affinity to the bleomycin family of antibiotics. Binds to CL990; an antimitotic-antibiotic compound. From Klebsiella pneumoniae.
   1656..1777    +  polyA_signal   SV40 poly(A) signal: SV40 polyadenylation signal
   1850..1866    -  protein_bind   lac operator: The lac repressor binds to the lac operator to inhibit transcription in E. coli. This inhibition can be relieved by adding lactose or isopropyl-β-D-thiogalactopyranoside (IPTG). lac repressor encoded by lacI
   1874..1904    -  promoter       lac promoter: promoter for the E. coli lac operon
   1919..1940    -  protein_bind   CAP binding site: CAP binding activates transcription in the presence of cAMP. E. coli catabolite activator protein
   1953..2045    -  CDS            lacI (fragment): lac repressor; lacI; The lac repressor binds to the lac operator to inhibit transcription in E. coli. This inhibition can be relieved by adding lactose or isopropyl-β-D-thiogalactopyranoside (IPTG).
   2228..2816    -  rep_origin     ori: high-copy-number ColE1/pMB1/pBR322/pUC origin of replication
   2987..3847    -  CDS            AmpR: β-lactamase; bla; confers resistance to ampicillin, carbenicillin, and related antibiotics
   3848..3952    -  promoter       AmpR promoter: bla
   4019..4063    -  misc_feature   bom (fragment): basis of mobility region from pBR322
   4218..4597    +  enhancer       CMV enhancer: human cytomegalovirus immediate early enhancer
   4598..4797    +  promoter       CMV promoter: human cytomegalovirus (CMV) immediate early promoter
   4815..4995    +  LTR            5' LTR (truncated): truncated 5' long terminal repeat (LTR) from HIV-1
   5039..5164    +  misc_feature   HIV-1 Ψ: packaging signal of human immunodeficiency virus type 1
   5148..5511    +  CDS            HIV-1 gag (fragment): gag protein from human immunodeficiency virus 1; gag
   5606..5942    +  ncRNA          RRE: Accession: RF00036 - HIV Rev response element
   6267..6368    +  CDS            Rev (fragment): human immunodeficiency virus 1 (HIV-1) Rev protein; rev; enhances nuclear export of unspliced and incompletely spliced viral mRNAs
   6581..6819    +  promoter       hsp70 promoter: Drosophila melanogaster hsp70Bb promoter
   6872..6996    +  protein_bind   attR1: mutant version of attR; recombination site for the Gateway® LR reaction LR Clonase™
   7021..7051    +  promoter       lac UV5 promoter: E. coli lac promoter with an "up" mutation
   7075..7104    +  promoter       cat promoter (fragment): promoter of the E. coli cat gene encoding chloramphenicol acetyltransferase
   7105..7785    +  CDS            CmR: chloramphenicol acetyltransferase confers resistance to chloramphenicol
   7942..8100    +  CDS            ccdA (fragment): CCDA_ECO57 - Also known as H, letA. Experimental evidence at protein level: Swiss-Prot protein existence level 1. Antitoxin component of a type II toxin-antitoxin (TA) system which inhibits the post-segregational killing (PSK) of plasmid-free cells, also referred to as a plasmid addiction system. Binds to and blocks the activity of CcdB; will also remove bound CcdB protein from the CcdB-GyrA complex by forming a CcdA-CcdB complex, a process termed rejuvenation. Functions as a transcriptional corepressor for the ccdAB operon, repression also requires CcdB (By similarity). From Escherichia coli
   8105..8410    +  CDS            ccdB: CcdB, a bacterial toxin that poisons DNA gyrase; ccdB; Plasmids containing the ccdB gene cannot be propagated in standard E. coli strains.
   8451..8575    -  protein_bind   attR2: mutant version of attR; recombination site for the Gateway® LR reaction LR Clonase™
   8586..8627    +  CDS            V5 tag: epitope tag from simian virus 5
   8646..9479    +  CDS            dam: DMA_ECOLI - Experimental evidence at protein level: Swiss-Prot protein existence level 1. Methylates DNA within the sequence GATC and protects the DNA from cleavage by the restriction endonuclease MboI. Although it shares sequence specificity with a number of type II restriction endonucleases and methylases, it is thought to act in postreplication mismatch repair rather than as a part of a restriction modification system. May also play a role in DNA replication. From Escherichia coli (strain K12).
   9479..9985    +  CDS            nef (fragment): NEF_HV1LA - Experimental evidence at protein level: Swiss-Prot protein existence level 1. Extracellular Nef protein targets CD4(+) T-lymphocytes for apoptosis by interacting with CXCR4 surface receptors. From Human immunodeficiency virus type 1 group M subtype B (isolate Lai) (HIV-1).
   9992..10172   +  LTR            5' LTR (truncated): truncated 5' long terminal repeat (LTR) from HIV-1
  10204..220     +  polyA_signal   bGH poly(A) signal (across the origin): bovine growth hormone polyadenylation signal
>Addgene plasmid #59205 | pLgw RFC1-V5-EcoDam | depositor full sequence | sequence record 147055 | pLgw RFC1-V5-EcoDam sequence 10208 bps
CCTTCTAGTTGCCAGCCATCTGTTGTTTGCCCCTCCCCCGTGCCTTCCTTGACCCTGGAAGGTGCCACTC
CCACTGTCCTTTCCTAATAAAATGAGGAAATTGCATCGCATTGTCTGAGTAGGTGTCATTCTATTCTGGG
GGGTGGGGTGGGGCAGGACAGCAAGGGGGAGGATTGGGAAGACAATAGCAGGCATGCTGGGGATGCGGTG
GGCTCTATGGCTTCTGAGGCGGAAAGAACCAGCTGGGGCTCTAGGGGGTATCCCC
[124 nt withheld, positions 266-389]
C
[32 nt withheld, positions 391-422]
CA
[57 nt withheld, positions 425-481]
A
[49 nt withheld, positions 483-531]
CCTTTGACGTTGGAGTCCACGTTCTTT
[37 nt withheld, positions 559-595]
ACCCTATCTCGGTCTATTCTTTTGATTTATAAGGGATTTTGGGGATTTCGGCCTATTGGTTAAAAAATGA
GCTGATTTAACAAAAATTTAACGCGAATTAATTCTGTGGAATGTGTGTCAGTTAGGGTGTGGAAAGTCCC
CAGGCTCCCCAGGCAGGCAGAAGTATGCAAAGCATGCATCTCAATTAGTCAGCAACCAGGTGTGGAAAGT
CCCCAGGCTCCCCAGCAGGCAGAAGTATGCAAAGCATGCATCTCAATTAGTCAGCAACCATAGTCCCGCC
CCTAACTCCGCCCATCCCGCCCCTAACTCCGCCCAGTTCCGCCCATTCTCCGCCCCATGGCTGACTAATT
TTTTTTATTTATGCAGAGGCCGAGGCCGCCTCTGCCTCTGAGCTATTCCAGAAGTAGTGAGGAGGCTTTT
TTGGAGGCCTAGGCTTTTGCAAAAAGCTCCCGGGAGCTTGTATATCCATTTTCGGATCTGATCAGCACGT
GTTGACAATTAATCATCGGCATAGTATATCGGCATAGTATAATACGACAAGGTGAGGAACTAAACCATGG
CCAAGTTGACCAGTGCCGTTCCGGTGCTCACCGCGCGCGACGTCGCCGGAGCGGTCGAGTTCTGGACCGA
CCGGCTCGGGTTCTCCCGGGACTTCGTGGAGGACGACTTCGCCGGTGTGGTCCGGGACGACGTGACCCTG
TTCATCAGCGCGGTCCAGGACCAGGTGGTGCCGGACAACACCCTGGCCTGGGTGTGGGTGCGCGGCCTGG
ACGAGCTGTACGCCGAGTGGTCGGAGGTCGTGTCCACGAACTTCCGGGACGCCTCCGGGCCGGCCATGAC
CGAGATCGGCGAGCAGCCGTGGGGGCGGGAGTTCGCCCTGCGCGACCCGGCCGGCAACTGCGTGCACTTC
GTGGCCGAGGAGCAGGACTGACACGTGCTACGAGATTTCGATTCCACCGCCGCCTTCTATGAAAGGTTGG
GCTTCGGAATCGTTTTCCGGGACGCCGGCTGGATGATCCTCCAGCGCGGGGATCTCATGCTGGAGTTCTT
CGCCCACCCCAACTTGTTTATTGCAGCTTATAATGGTTACAAATAAAGCAATAGCATCACAAATTTCACA
AATAAAGCATTTTTTTCACTGCATTCTAGTTGTGGTTTGTCCAAACTCATCAATGTATCTTATCATGTCT
GTATACCGTCGACCTCTAGCTAGAGCTTGGCGTAATCATGGTCATAGCTGTTTCCTGTGTGAAATTGTTA
TCCGCTCACAATTCCACACAACATACGAGCCGGAAGCATAAAGTGTAAAGCCTGGGGTGCCTAATGAGTG
AGCTAACTCACATTAATTGCGTTGCGCTCACTGCCCGCTTTCCAGTCGGGAAACCTGTCGTGCCAGCTGC
ATTAATGAATCGGCCAACGCGCGGGGAGAGGCGGTTTGCGTATTGGGCGCTCTTCCGCTTCCTCGCTCAC
TGACTCGCTGCGCTCGGTCGTTCGGCTGCGGCGAGCGGTATCAGCTCACTCAAAGGCGGTAATACGGTTA
TCCACAGAATCAGGGGATAACGCAGGAAAGAACATGTGAGCAAAAGGCCAGCAAAAGGCCAGGAACCGTA
AAAAGGCCGCGTTGCTGGCGTTTTTCCATAGGCTCCGCCCCCCTGACGAGCATCACAAAAATCGACGCTC
AAGTCAGAGGTGGCGAAACCCGACAGGACTATAAAGATACCAGGCGTTTCCCCCTGGAAGCTCCCTCGTG
CGCTCTCCTGTTCCGACCCTGCCGCTTACCGGATACCTGTCCGCCTTTCTCCCTTCGGGAAGCGTGGCGC
TTTCTCAATGCTCACGCTGTAGGTATCTCAGTTCGGTGTAGGTCGTTCGCTCCAAGCTGGGCTGTGTGCA
CGAACCCCCCGTTCAGCCCGACCGCTGCGCCTTATCCGGTAACTATCGTCTTGAGTCCAACCCGGTAAGA
CACGACTTATCGCCACTGGCAGCAGCCACTGGTAACAGGATTAGCAGAGCGAGGTATGTAGGCGGTGCTA
CAGAGTTCTTGAAGTGGTGGCCTAACTACGGCTACACTAGAAGGACAGTATTTGGTATCTGCGCTCTGCT
GAAGCCAGTTACCTTCGGAAAAAGAGTTGGTAGCTCTTGATCCGGCAAACAAACCACCGCTGGTAGCGGT
GGTTTTTTTGTTTGCAAGCAGCAGATTACGCGCAGAAAAAAAGGATCTCAAGAAGATCCTTTGATCTTTT
CTACGGGGTCTGACGCTCAGTGGAACGAAAACTCACGTTAAGGGATTTTGGTCATGAGATTATCAAAAAG
GATCTTCACCTAGATCCTTTTAAATTAAAAATGAAGTTTTAAATCAATCTAAAGTATATATGAGTAAACT
TGGTCTGACAGTTACCAATGCTTAATCAGTGAGGCACCTATCTCAGCGATCTGTCTATTTCGTTCATCCA
TAGTTGCCTGACTCCCCGTCGTGTAGATAACTACGATACGGGAGGGCTTACCATCTGGCCCCAGTGCTGC
AATGATACCGCGAGACCCACGCTCACCGGCTCCAGATTTATCAGCAATAAACCAGCCAGCCGGAAGGGCC
GAGCGCAGAAGTGGTCCTGCAACTTTATCCGCCTCCATCCAGTCTATTAATTGTTGCCGGGAAGCTAGAG
TAAGTAGTTCGCCAGTTAATAGTTTGCGCAACGTTGTTGCCATTGCTACAGGCATCGTGGTGTCACGCTC
GTCGTTTGGTATGGCTTCATTCAGCTCCGGTTCCCAACGATCAAGGCGAGTTACATGATCCCCCATGTTG
TGCAAAAAAGCGGTTAGCTCCTTCGGTCCTCCGATCGTTGTCAGAAGTAAGTTGGCCGCAGTGTTATCAC
TCATGGTTATGGCAGCACTGCATAATTCTCTTACTGTCATGCCATCCGTAAGATGCTTTTCTGTGACTGG
TGAGTACTCAACCAAGTCATTCTGAGAATAGTGTATGCGGCGACCGAGTTGCTCTTGCCCGGCGTCAATA
CGGGATAATACCGCGCCACATAGCAGAACTTTAAAAGTGCTCATCATTGGAAAACGTTCTTCGGGGCGAA
AACTCTCAAGGATCTTACCGCTGTTGAGATCCAGTTCGATGTAACCCACTCGTGCACCCAACTGATCTTC
AGCATCTTTTACTTTCACCAGCGTTTCTGGGTGAGCAAAAACAGGAAGGCAAAATGCCGCAAAAAAGGGA
ATAAGGGCGACACGGAAATGTTGAATACTCATACTCTTCCTTTTTCAATATTATTGAAGCATTTATCAGG
GTTATTGTCTCATGAGCGGATACATATTTGAATGTATTTAGAAAAATAAACAAATAGGGGTTCCGCGCAC
ATTTCCCCGAAAAGTGCCACCTGACGTCGACGGATCGGGAGATCTCCCGATCCCCTATGGTCGACTCTCA
GTACAATCTGCTCTGATGCCGCATAGTTAAGCCAGTATCTGCTCCCTGCTTGTGTGTTGGAGGTCGCTGA
GTAGTGCGCGAGCAAAATTTAAGCTACAACAAGGCAAGGCTTGACCGACAATTGCATGAAGAATCTGCTT
AGGGTTAGGCGTTTTGCGCTGCTTCGCGATGTACGGGCCAGATATACGCGTTGACATTGATTATTGACTA
GTTATTAATAGTAATCAATTACGGGGTCATTAGTTCATAGCCCATATATGGAGTTCCGCGTTACATAACT
TACGGTAAATGGCCCGCCTGGCTGACCGCCCAACGACCCCCGCCCATTGACGTCAATAATGACGTATGTT
CCCATAGTAACGCCAATAGGGACTTTCCATTGACGTCAATGGGTGGACTATTTACGGTAAACTGCCCACT
TGGCAGTACATCAAGTGTATCATATGCCAAGTACGCCCCCTATTGACGTCAATGACGGTAAATGGCCCGC
CTGGCATTATGCCCAGTACATGACCTTATGGGACTTTCCTACTTGGCAGTACATCTACGTATTAGTCATC
GCTATTACCATGGTGATGCGGTTTTGGCAGTACATCAATGGGCGTGGATAGCGGTTTGACTCACGGGGAT
TTCCAAGTCTCCACCCCATTGACGTCAATGGGAGTTTGTTTTGGCACCAAAATCAACGGGACTTTCCAAA
ATGTCGTAACAACTCCGCCCCATTGACGCAAATGGGCGGTAGGCGTGTACGGTGGGAGGTCTATATAAGC
AGCGCGTTTTGCCTGTACTGGGTCTCTCTGGTTAGACCAGATCTGAGCCTGGGAGCTCTCTGGCTAACTA
GGGAACCCACTGCTTAAGCCTCAATAAAGCTTGCCTTGAGTGCTTCAAGTAGTGTGTGCCCGTCTGTTGT
GTGACTCTGGTAACTAGAGATCCCTCAGACCCTTTTAGTCAGTGTGGAAAATCTCTAGCAGTGGCGCCCG
AACAGGGACCTGAAAGCGAAAGGGAAACCAGAGCTCTCTCGACGCAGGACTCGGCTTGCTGAAGCGCGCA
CGGCAAGAGGCGAGGGGCGGCGACTGGTGAGTACGCCAAAAATTTTGACTAGCGGAGGCTAGAAGGAGAG
AGATGGGTGCGAGAGCGTCAGTATTAAGCGGGGGAGAATTAGATCGCGATGGGAAAAAATTCGGTTAAGG
CCAGGGGGAAAGAAAAAATATAAATTAAAACATATAGTATGGGCAAGCAGGGAGCTAGAACGATTCGCAG
TTAATCCTGGCCTGTTAGAAACATCAGAAGGCTGTAGACAAATACTGGGACAGCTACAACCATCCCTTCA
GACAGGATCAGAAGAACTTAGATCATTATATAATACAGTAGCAACCCTCTATTGTGTGCATCAAAGGATA
GAGATAAAAGACACCAAGGAAGCTTTAGACAAGATAGAGGAAGAGCAAAACAAAAGTAAGACCACCGCAC
AGCAAGCGGCCGCTGATCTTCAGACCTGGAGGAGGAGATATGAGGGACAATTGGAGAAGTGAATTATATA
AATATAAAGTAGTAAAAATTGAACCATTAGGAGTAGCACCCACCAAGGCAAAGAGAAGAGTGGTGCAGAG
AGAAAAAAGAGCAGTGGGAATAGGAGCTTTGTTCCTTGGGTTCTTGGGAGCAGCAGGAAGCACTATGGGC
GCAGCCTCAATGACGCTGACGGTACAGGCCAGACAATTATTGTCTGGTATAGTGCAGCAGCAGAACAATT
TGCTGAGGGCTATTGAGGCGCAACAGCATCTGTTGCAACTCACAGTCTGGGGCATCAAGCAGCTCCAGGC
AAGAATCCTGGCTGTGGAAAGATACCTAAAGGATCAACAGCTCCTGGGGATTTGGGGTTGCTCTGGAAAA
CTCATTTGCACCACTGCTGTGCCTTGGAATGCTAGTTGGAGTAATAAATCTCTGGAACAGATCTGGAATC
ACACGACCTGGATGGAGTGGGACAGAGAAATTAACAATTACACAAGCTTAATACACTCCTTAATTGAAGA
ATCGCAAAACCAGCAAGAAAAGAATGAACAAGAATTATTGGAATTAGATAAATGGGCAAGTTTGTGGAAT
TGGTTTAACATAACAAATTGGCTGTGGTATATAAAATTATTCATAATGATAGTAGGAGGCTTGGTAGGTT
TAAGAATAGTTTTTGCTGTACTTTCTATAGTGAATAGAGTTAGGCAGGGATATTCACCATTATCGTTTCA
GACCCACCTCCCAACCCCGAGGGGACCCGACAGGCCCGAAGGAATAGAAGAAGAAGGTGGAGAGAGAGAC
AGAGACAGATCCATTCGATTAGTGAACGGATCCCCCGGGCTGCAGGAATTCAGATCTCGGCCGCATATTA
AGTGCATTGTTCTCGATACCGCTAAGTGCATTGTTCTCGTTAGCTCGATGGACAAGTGCATTGTTCTCTT
GCTGAAAGCTCGATGGACAAGTGCATTGTTCTCTTGCTGAAAGCTCGATGGACAAGTGCATTGTTCTCTT
GCTGAAAGCTCAGTACCCGGGAGTACCCTCGACCGCCGGAGTATAAATAGAGGCGCTTCGTCTACGGAGC
GACAATTCAATTCAAACAAGCAAAGTGAACACGTCGCTAAGCGAAAGCTAAGCAAATAAACAAGCGCAGC
TGAACAAGCTAAACAATCTGCAGTAAAGTGCAAGTTAAAGTGAATCAATTAAAAGTAACCAGCAACCAAG
TAAATCAACTGCAACTACTGAAATCTGCCAAGAAGTAATTATTGAATACAAGAAGAGAACTCTGAATACT
TTCAACAAGTTACCGAGAAAGAAGAACTCACACACAGCTAGATCAAACAAGTTTGTACAAAAAAGCTGAA
CGAGAAACGTAAAATGATATAAATATCAATATATTAAATTAGATTTTGCATAAAAAACAGACTACATAAT
ACTGTAAAACACAACATATCCAGTCACTATGGCGGCCGCATTAGGCACCCCAGGCTTTACACTTTATGCT
TCCGGCTCGTATAATGTGTGGATTTTGAGTTAGGATCCGTCGAGATTTTCAGGAGCTAAGGAAGCTAAAA
TGGAGAAAAAAATCACTGGATATACCACCGTTGATATATCCCAATGGCATCGTAAAGAACATTTTGAGGC
ATTTCAGTCAGTTGCTCAATGTACCTATAACCAGACCGTTCAGCTGGATATTACGGCCTTTTTAAAGACC
GTAAAGAAAAATAAGCACAAGTTTTATCCGGCCTTTATTCACATTCTTGCCCGCCTGATGAATGCTCATC
CGGAATTCCGTATGGCAATGAAAGACGGTGAGCTGGTGATATGGGATAGTGTTCACCCTTGTTACACCGT
TTTCCATGAGCAAACTGAAACGTTTTCATCGCTCTGGAGTGAATACCACGACGATTTCCGGCAGTTTCTA
CACATATATTCGCAAGATGTGGCGTGTTACGGTGAAAACCTGGCCTATTTCCCTAAAGGGTTTATTGAGA
ATATGTTTTTCGTCTCAGCCAATCCCTGGGTGAGTTTCACCAGTTTTGATTTAAACGTGGCCAATATGGA
CAACTTCTTCGCCCCCGTTTTCACCATGGGCAAATATTATACGCAAGGCGACAAGGTGCTGATGCCGCTG
GCGATTCAGGTTCATCATGCCGTTTGTGATGGCTTCCATGTCGGCAGAATGCTTAATGAATTACAACAGT
ACTGCGATGAGTGGCAGGCGGGGCGTAATCTAGAGGATCCGGCTTACTAAAAGCCAGATAACAGTATGCG
TATTTGCGCGCTGATTTTTGCGGTATAAGAATATATACTGATATGTATACCCGAAGTATGTCAAAAAGAG
GTATGCTATGAAGCAGCGTATTACAGTGACAGTTGACAGCGACAGCTATCAGTTGCTCAAGGCATATATG
ATGTCAATATCTCCGGTCTGGTAAGCACAACCATGCAGAATGAAGCCCGTCGTCTGCGTGCCGAACGCTG
GAAAGCGGAAAATCAGGAAGGGATGGCTGAGGTCGCCCGGTTTATTGAAATGAACGGCTCTTTTGCTGAC
GAGAACAGGGGCTGGTGAAATGCAGTTTAAGGTTTACACCTATAAAAGAGAGAGCCGTTATCGTCTGTTT
GTGGATGTACAGAGTGATATTATTGACACGCCCGGGCGACGGATGGTGATCCCCCTGGCCAGTGCACGTC
TGCTGTCAGATAAAGTCCCCCGTGAACTTTACCCGGTGGTGCATATCGGGGATGAAAGCTGGCGCATGAT
GACCACCGATATGGCCAGTGTGCCGGTCTCCGTTATCGGGGAAGAAGTGGCTGATCTCAGCCACCGCGAA
AATGACATCAAAAACGCCATTAACCTGATGTTCTGGGGAATATAAATGTCAGGCTCCCTTATACACAGCC
AGTCTGCAGGTCGACCATAGTGACTGGATATGTTGTGTTTTACAGTATTATGTAGTCTGTTTTTTATGCA
AAATCTAATTTAATATATTGATATTTATATCATTTTACGTTTCTCGTTCAGCTTTCTTGTACAAAGTGGT
TCGATCCGGTGGTAAGCCTATCCCTAACCCTCTCCTCGGTCTCGATTCTACGATCGATTTCGAACCGCGG
ATGAAGAAAAATCGCGCTTTTTTGAAGTGGGCAGGGGGCAAGTATCCCCTGCTTGATGATATTAAACGGC
ATTTGCCCAAGGGCGAATGTCTGGTTGAGCCTTTTGTAGGTGCCGGGTCGGTGTTTCTCAACACCGACTT
TTCTCGTTATATCCTTGCCGATATCAATAGCGACCTGATCAGTCTCTATAACATTGTGAAGATGCGTACT
GATGAGTACGTACAGGCCGCACGCGAGCTGTTTGTTCCCGAAACAAATTGCGCCGAGGTTTACTATCAGT
TCCGCGAAGAGTTCAACAAAAGCCAGGATCCGTTCCGTCGGGCGGTACTGTTTTTATATTTGAACCGCTA
CGGTTACAACGGCCTGTGTCGTTACAATCTGCGCGGTGAGTTTAACGTGCCGTTCGGCCGCTACAAAAAA
CCCTATTTCCCGGAAGCAGAGTTGTATCACTTCGCTGAAAAAGCGCAGAATGCCTTTTTCTATTGTGAGT
CTTACGCCGATAGCATGGCGCGCGCAGATGATGCATCCGTCGTCTATTGCGATCCGCCTTATGCACCGCT
GTCTGCGACCGCCAACTTTACGGCGTATCACACAAACAGTTTTACGCTTGAACAACAAGCGCATCTGGCG
GAGATCGCCGAAGGTCTGGTTGAGCGCCATATTCCAGTGCTGATCTCCAATCACGATACGATGTTAACGC
GTGAGTGGTATCAGCGCGCAAAATTGCATGTCGTCAAAGTTCGACGCAGTATAAGCAGCAACGGCGGCAC
ACGTAAAAAGGTGGACGAACTGCTGGCTTTGTACAAACCAGGAGTCGTTTCACCCGCGAAAAAATAACTC
GAGACCTAGAAAAACATGGAGCAATCACAAGTAGCAATACAGCAGCTACCAATGCTGCTTGTGCCTGGCT
AGAAGCACAAGAGGAGGAGGAGGTGGGTTTTCCAGTCACACCTCAGGTACCTTTAAGACCAATGACTTAC
AAGGCAGCTGTAGATCTTAGCCACTTTTTAAAAGAAAAGGGGGGACTGGAAGGGCTAATTCACTCCCAAC
GAAGACAAGATATCCTTGATCTGTGGATCTACCACACACAAGGCTACTTCCCTGATTGGCAGAACTACAC
ACCAGGGCCAGGGATCAGATATCCACTGACCTTTGGATGGTGCTACAAGCTAGTACCAGTTGAGCAAGAG
AAGGTAGAAGAAGCCAATGAAGGAGAGAACACCCGCTTGTTACACCCTGTGAGCCTGCATGGGATGGATG
ACCCGGAGAGAGAAGTATTAGAGTGGAGGTTTGACAGCCGCCTAGCATTTCATCACATGGCCCGAGAGCT
GCATCCGGACTGTACTGGGTCTCTCTGGTTAGACCAGATCTGAGCCTGGGAGCTCTCTGGCTAACTAGGG
AACCCACTGCTTAAGCCTCAATAAAGCTTGCCTTGAGTGCTTCAAGTAGTGTGTGCCCGTCTGTTGTGTG
ACTCTGGTAACTAGAGATCCCTCAGACCCTTTTAGTCAGTGTGGAAAATCTCTAGCAGGGCCCGTTTAAA
CCCGCTGATCAGCCTCGACTGTG
