>Addgene plasmid #59205 | pLgw RFC1-V5-EcoDam | addgene partial sequence | sequence record 150301 | pSICO-JL 5'-tgtgactggaaaacccacctc-3'
TTGGTAGCTGCTGTATTGCTACTTGTGATTGCTCCATGTTTTTCTAGGTCTCGAGTTATTTTTTCGCGGG
TGAAACGACTCCTGGTTTGTACAAAGCCAGCAGTTCGTCCACCTTTTTACGTGTGCCGCCGTTGCTGCTT
ATACTGCGTCGAACTTTGACGACATGCAATTTTGCGCGCTGATACCACTCACGCGTTAACATCGTATCGT
GATTGGAGATCAGCACTGGAATATGGCGCTCAACCAGACCTTCGGCGATCTCCGCCAGATGCGCTTGTTG
TTCAAGCGTAAAACTGTTTGTGTGATACGCCGTAAAGTTGGCGGTCGCAGACAGCGGTGCATAAGGCGGA
TCGCAATAGACGACGGATGCATCATCTGCGCGCGCCATGCTATCGGCGTAAGACTCACAATAGAAAAAGG
CATTCTGCGCTTTTTCAGCGAAGTGATACAACTCTGCTTCCGGGAAATAGGGTTTTTTGTAGCGGCCGAA
CGGCACGTTAAACTCACCGCGCAGATTGTAACGACACAGGCCGTTGTAACCGTAGCGGTTCAAATATAAA
AACAGTACCGCCCGACGGAACGGATCCTGGCTTTTGTTGAACTCTTCGCGGAACTGATAGTAAACCTCGG
CGCAATTTGTTTCGGGAACAAACAGCTCGCGTGCGGCCTGTACGTACTCATCAGTACGCATCTTCACAAT
GTTATAGAGACTGATCAGGTCGCTATTGATATCGGCAAGGATATAACGAGAAAAGTCGGTGTTGAGAAAC
ACCGACCCGGCACCTACAAAAGGCTCAACCAGACATTCGCCCTTGG
