>Addgene plasmid #59205 | pLgw RFC1-V5-EcoDam | addgene partial sequence | sequence record 150304 | pCasper-hs 5'-GCAACTACTGAAATCTGCCAAG-3'
ACAAGTTACCGAGAAAGAAGAACTCACACACAGCTAGATCAAACAAGTTTGTACAAAAAAGCTGAACGAG
AAACGTAAAATGATATAAATATCAATATATTAAATTAGATTTTGCATAAAAAACAGACTACATAATACTG
TAAAACACAACATATCCAGTCACTATGGCGGCCGCATTAGGCACCCCAGGCTTTACACTTTATGCTTCCG
GCTCGTATAATGTGTGGATTTTGAGTTAGGATCCGTCGAGATTTTCAGGAGCTAAGGAAGCTAAAATGGA
GAAAAAAATCACTGGATATACCACCGTTGATATATCCCAATGGCATCGTAAAGAACATTTTGAGGCATTT
CAGTCAGTTGCTCAATGTACCTATAACCAGACCGTTCAGCTGGATATTACGGCCTTTTTAAAGACCGTAA
AGAAAAATAAGCACAAGTTTTATCCGGCCTTTATTCACATTCTTGCCCGCCTGATGAATGCTCATCCGGA
ATTCCGTATGGCAATGAAAGACGGTGAGCTGGTGATATGGGATAGTGTTCACCCTTGTTACACCGTTTTC
CATGAGCAAACTGAAACGTTTTCATCGCTCTGGAGTGAATACCACGACGATTTCCGGCAGTTTCTACACA
TATATTCGCAAGATGTGGCGTGTTACGGTGAAAACCTGGCCTATTTCCCTAAAGGGTTTATTGAGAATAT
GTTTTTCGTCTCAGCCAATCCCTGG
